>Addgene plasmid #45555 | pCAGGs-Hoxc8 | addgene partial sequence | sequence record 66551 | pCAGGS5 5'-ggttcggcttctggcgtgtgacc-3'
TCATGCCTTCTTCTTTTTCCTACAGCTCCTGGGCAACGTGCTGGTTATTGTGCTGTCTCATCATTTTGGC
AAAGAATTCGATTAGGGTCATGAGTTCCTACTTTGTAAATCCTCTCTTTTCCAAGTACAAAGGCGGCGAA
TCGCTGGAACCAACTTACTACGACTGCAGATTTCCACAAAGTGTTAGCAGGAGCCATGCTCTCGTGTATG
GTCCGGGCACCACTGCTCCCACCTTCCAGCACCCATCACACCACGTCCAAGAGTTTTTCCACCACGGAAC
CTCCAGCATCTCCAACTCTGGATACCAGCAAAACCCGTGCGCCTTGGCGTGTCACGGAGACGCTTCTAAA
TTCTATGGATATGAAGCTCTGCCGAGGCAATCGCTTTATGGTGCTCAGCAAGAGACGACTGTTGTACAAT
ATCCTGACTGTAAATCGTCTTCCAACAGTAACTCTAGCGAGGGACAAGGGCATTTAAATCAAAATTCGTC
TCCCAGTCTCATGTTCCCATGGATGAGACCTCACGCTCCCGGAAGACGCAGTGGCAGACAAACTTACAGC
CGGTACCAGACCCTGGAGTTAGAAAAGGAGTTCCTCTTCAACCCGTATTTGACACGGAAGCGACGGATTG
AGGTCTCTCACGCCCTGGGACTGACCGAGAGACAAGTGAAGATCTGGTTCCAGAACAGGAGGATGAAGTG
GAAAAAAGAAAACAACAAAGATAAGCTGCCGGGGGCCAGAGACGAGGAGAAAACGGAAGAAGAAGGGAAT
GAGGAAGAGGAAAAAGAAGAGGAGGAAAAAGAAGAAAGCAAGGACTGAGTTTAATCACTAGTGAATTCAC
TCCTCAGGTGCAGGCTGCCTATCAGAAGGTGGTGGCTGGTGTGGCCAATGCCCTGGCTCACAAATACCAC
TGAGATCTTTTTCCTCTG
