[The description below was written by a language model from this plasmid's Addgene catalogue record.]
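Description:
pCAGGs-Hoxc8 is an expression plasmid built on the pCAGGs backbone (about 4.8 kb without insert) that carries the chicken (Gallus gallus) Hoxc8 coding sequence, an insert of roughly 720 bp. Expression is driven by the composite CMV/β-actin promoter characteristic of pCAGGs vectors, which pairs the cytomegalovirus immediate-early enhancer with the chicken β-actin promoter to give strong, broadly active transcription in vertebrate cells and embryonic tissues. The insert was placed by restriction cloning into an EcoRI site, with EcoRI retained at both the 5′ and 3′ junctions, so the fragment can be released with that single enzyme. Because the same site flanks both ends, cloning was non-directional, and the orientation is not documented in the record. No epitope tags, fusion partners, reporters or eukaryotic selection markers are listed.

In bacteria the plasmid is maintained at high copy number and selected by ampicillin resistance. The origin of replication and other backbone elements are not itemised, and no feature table is provided, so the details of the polyadenylation signal or intron sequences cannot be confirmed from the record.

Hoxc8 encodes a homeodomain transcription factor of the Hox-c cluster. The associated publication concerns the genetic and functional modularity of Hox activities in specifying limb-innervating motor neurons, which suggests the construct was used for ectopic or forced expression of Hoxc8 to test its role in motor neuron identity. The record does not state the delivery method or the experimental system.
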