Addgene plasmid #45555: pCAGGs-Hoxc8
Depositing lab: Jeremy Dasen. Depositing organization: NYU Grossman School of Medicine. Publication: Genetic and functional modularity of Hox activities in the specification of limb-innervating motor neurons. Lacombe J, Hanley O, Jung H, Philippidou P, Surmeli G, Grinstein J, Dasen JS. PLoS Genet. 2013 Jan;9(1):e1003184. doi: 10.1371/journal.pgen.1003184. Epub 2013 Jan 24. PubMed 23359544.
Backbone
  Vector backbone: pCAGGs
  Backbone size w/o insert (bp): 4800
Growth in bacteria
  Bacterial resistance: Ampicillin, 100 μg/mL
  Growth temperature: 37°C
  Growth strain: DH5alpha
  Copy number: High Copy
Gene/Insert
  Gene/Insert name: Hoxc8
  Species: G. gallus (chicken)
  Insert size (bp): 720
  Entrez Gene: HOXC8 (a.k.a. HOXC-8)
  Promoter: CMV / b-actin
  Cloning method: Restriction Enzyme; 5′ cloning site EcoRI (not destroyed); 3′ cloning site EcoRI (not destroyed)
  Sequencing primers: 5′ unknown; 3′ unknown
Terms and licenses: Academic/Nonprofit Terms; Industry Terms: Not Available to Industry
How to cite: pCAGGs-Hoxc8 was a gift from Jeremy Dasen (Addgene plasmid # 45555 ; http://n2t.net/addgene:45555 ; RRID:Addgene_45555)
